Addgene plasmid #103230: LSB-hsa-miR-136-3p
Purpose: Used to sense miRNA activity using fluorescence based tools. hsa-miR-136-3p target in 3' UTR of of mKate. miRNA activity can be measured by the repression of mKate2 relative to EBFP2 fluorescent proteins . Plasmid is inherently unstable; please see Depositor Comments
Depositing lab: Ron Weiss. Depositing organization: Massachusetts Institute of Technology. Publication: A mixed antagonistic/synergistic miRNA repression model enables accurate predictions of multi-input miRNA sensor activity. Gam JJ, Babb J, Weiss R. Nat Commun. 2018 Jun 22;9(1):2430. doi: 10.1038/s41467-018-04575-0. PubMed 29934631.
Backbone
  Vector backbone: Low Sensor Backbone (LSB)
  Vector type: Mammalian Expression, Synthetic Biology
Growth in bacteria
  Bacterial resistance: Ampicillin and Kanamycin, 100 & 50 μg/mL
  Growth temperature: 30°C
  Growth strain: NEB Stable
  Copy number: High Copy
Gene/Insert
  Gene/Insert name: hsa-miR-136-3p target
  Species: H. sapiens (human)
  Entrez Gene: MIR136 (a.k.a. MIRN136, miRNA136, mir-136)
  Promoter: EF-1a
  Cloning method: Gibson Cloning
Terms and licenses: Academic/Nonprofit Terms; Industry Terms: Not Available to Industry
Depositor comments: Please note that this plasmid is inherently unstable due to a repeating poly A element. We recommend performing a diagnostic digest on multiple colonies upon receipt. The depositors would like to note the presence of several discrepancies between the depositor sequence and physical plasmid sequence. In particular, the sequences upstream and downstream of the puromycin coding region have 10 bp insertions which do not affect the ability to perform puromycin selection. The sequences for those regions within the physical plasmids are as follows: Upstream of Puro: GAATTCGACCGCCTGTCTCAAGGTGCCACC; Downstream of Puro: GCTTTGAGACTACGCGTGAATTCACTCCTC.
How to cite: LSB-hsa-miR-136-3p was a gift from Ron Weiss (Addgene plasmid # 103230 ; http://n2t.net/addgene:103230 ; RRID:Addgene_103230)
