[The description below was written by a language model from this plasmid's Addgene catalogue record and pLannotate feature annotations shown in this document.]
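Description:
LSB-hsa-miR-136-3p is a mammalian expression and synthetic biology plasmid of about 11 kb, built on the Low Sensor Backbone (LSB) and designed as a fluorescence-based reporter of microRNA activity. It replicates in E. coli from a high-copy ColE1/pUC-type origin and carries both a β-lactamase gene and an aph(3')-Ia kanamycin resistance gene, so it is selected with ampicillin and kanamycin together. A remnant lac promoter/operator region with a lacI fragment is also annotated in the backbone.

The payload consists of two parallel transcription units with the same architecture: a human EF-1α core promoter with its intron A, a fluorescent protein coding sequence, and a rabbit β-globin 3' region with polyadenylation signal. Gateway attB4, attB1 and attB2 sites flank the promoter and coding modules, which suggests Gateway-style assembly of these units, although the record lists Gibson cloning as the method for the insert. One unit expresses the red protein mKate2 and, according to the record, carries the hsa-miR-136-3p target in its 3' UTR; the target site itself is not annotated in the feature table. The other unit expresses the blue protein EBFP2 and serves as an unregulated internal reference. In cells where miR-136-3p is active, mKate2 output is repressed relative to EBFP2, giving a ratiometric readout that corrects for differences in plasmid delivery. A puromycin N-acetyltransferase gene with a third β-globin poly(A) signal allows selection in mammalian cells, though no dedicated promoter for it is annotated.

The depositor notes that the repeated poly(A) elements make the plasmid inherently unstable. The depositor also reports small insertions flanking the puromycin coding region in the physical plasmid that do not affect selection.
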