Features (pLannotate 1.2.2; 28 found; start..end, strand, type, name):
     87..675     -  rep_origin     ori: high-copy-number ColE1/pMB1/pBR322/pUC origin of replication
    846..1706    -  CDS            AmpR: β-lactamase; bla; confers resistance to ampicillin, carbenicillin, and related antibiotics
   1707..1778    -  promoter       AmpR promoter: bla
   1857..2456    +  CDS            PuroR: puromycin N-acetyltransferase; pac from Streptomyces alboniger; confers resistance to puromycin
   2461..2541    +  CDS            HBB (fragment): HBB_PONPY - Experimental evidence at transcript level: Swiss-Prot protein existence level 2. Involved in oxygen transport from the lung to the various peripheral tissues. From Pongo pygmaeus (Bornean orangutan).
   2612..2667    +  polyA_signal   β-globin poly(A) signal: rabbit β-globin polyadenylation signal (Gil and Proudfoot, 1987)
   3646..3666    +  protein_bind   attB4: mutant version of attB; core recombination site for the Gateway® BP reaction BP Clonase™
   3734..3945    +  promoter       EF-1α core promoter: core promoter for human elongation factor EF-1α
   3946..4884    +  intron         EF-1α intron A: intron upstream of the start codon of human EF-1α
   4911..4931    +  protein_bind   attB1: mutant version of attB; core recombination site for the Gateway® BP reaction BP Clonase™
   4951..5646    +  CDS            mKate2: mKate2 is a basic (constitutively fluorescent) red fluorescent protein published in 2009, derived from Entacmaea quadricolor. It is reported to be a rapidly-maturing monomer with moderate acid sensitivity.
   5666..5690    -  protein_bind   attB2: mutant version of attB; recombination site for the Gateway® BP reaction BP Clonase™
   5834..5908    +  CDS            HBB (fragment): HBB_PONPY - Experimental evidence at transcript level: Swiss-Prot protein existence level 2. Involved in oxygen transport from the lung to the various peripheral tissues. From Pongo pygmaeus (Bornean orangutan).
   5979..6034    +  polyA_signal   β-globin poly(A) signal: rabbit β-globin polyadenylation signal (Gil and Proudfoot, 1987)
   6418..6443    +  misc_feature   SA: splice acceptor site
   7115..7135    +  protein_bind   attB4: mutant version of attB; core recombination site for the Gateway® BP reaction BP Clonase™
   7203..7414    +  promoter       EF-1α core promoter: core promoter for human elongation factor EF-1α
   7415..8353    +  intron         EF-1α intron A: intron upstream of the start codon of human EF-1α
   8380..8400    +  protein_bind   attB1: mutant version of attB; core recombination site for the Gateway® BP reaction BP Clonase™
   8411..9127    +  CDS            EBFP2: EBFP2 is a basic (constitutively fluorescent) blue fluorescent protein published in 2007, derived from Aequorea victoria. It is reported to be a rapidly-maturing monomer with moderate acid sensitivity.
   9135..9159    -  protein_bind   attB2: mutant version of attB; recombination site for the Gateway® BP reaction BP Clonase™
   9163..9243    +  CDS            HBB (fragment): HBB_PONPY - Experimental evidence at transcript level: Swiss-Prot protein existence level 2. Involved in oxygen transport from the lung to the various peripheral tissues. From Pongo pygmaeus (Bornean orangutan).
   9314..9369    +  polyA_signal   β-globin poly(A) signal: rabbit β-globin polyadenylation signal (Gil and Proudfoot, 1987)
   9752..9774    -  protein_bind   lac operator (fragment): The lac repressor binds to the lac operator to inhibit transcription in E. coli. This inhibition can be relieved by adding lactose or isopropyl-β-D-thiogalactopyranoside (IPTG). lac repressor encoded by lacI
   9778..9808    -  promoter       lac promoter: promoter for the E. coli lac operon
   9823..9844    -  protein_bind   CAP binding site: CAP binding activates transcription in the presence of cAMP. E. coli catabolite activator protein
   9857..9896    -  CDS            lacI (fragment): lac repressor; lacI; The lac repressor binds to the lac operator to inhibit transcription in E. coli. This inhibition can be relieved by adding lactose or isopropyl-β-D-thiogalactopyranoside (IPTG).
  10069..10878   +  CDS            KanR: aminoglycoside phosphotransferase; aph(3')-Ia; confers resistance to kanamycin in bacteria or G418 (Geneticin®) in eukaryotes
>Addgene plasmid #103230 | LSB-hsa-miR-136-3p | depositor full sequence | sequence record 195509 | Full Sequence
AATTGAGGGGATAACGCAGGAAAGAACATGTGAGCAAAAGGCCAGCAAAAGGCCAGGAACCGTAAAAAGG
CCGCGTTGCTGGCGTTTTTCCATAGGCTCCGCCCCCCTGACGAGCATCACAAAAATCGACGCTCAAGTCA
GAGGTGGCGAAACCCGACAGGACTATAAAGATACCAGGCGTTTCCCCCTGGAAGCTCCCTCGTGCGCTCT
CCTGTTCCGACCCTGCCGCTTACCGGATACCTGTCCGCCTTTCTCCCTTCGGGAAGCGTGGCGCTTTCTC
ATAGCTCACGCTGTAGGTATCTCAGTTCGGTGTAGGTCGTTCGCTCCAAGCTGGGCTGTGTGCACGAACC
CCCCGTTCAGCCCGACCGCTGCGCCTTATCCGGTAACTATCGTCTTGAGTCCAACCCGGTAAGACACGAC
TTATCGCCACTGGCAGCAGCCACTGGTAACAGGATTAGCAGAGCGAGGTATGTAGGCGGTGCTACAGAGT
TCTTGAAGTGGTGGCCTAACTACGGCTACACTAGAAGAACAGTATTTGGTATCTGCGCTCTGCTGAAGCC
AGTTACCTTCGGAAAAAGAGTTGGTAGCTCTTGATCCGGCAAACAAACCACCGCTGGTAGCGGTGGTTTT
TTTGTTTGCAAGCAGCAGATTACGCGCAGAAAAAAAGGATCTCAAGAAGATCCTTTGATCTTTTCTACGG
GGTCTGACGCTCAGTGGAACGAAAACTCACGTTAAGGGATTTTGGTCATGAGATTATCAAAAAGGATCTT
CACCTAGATCCTTTTAAATTAAAAATGAAGTTTTAAATCAATCTAAAGTATATATGAGTAAACTTGGTCT
GACAGTTACCAATGCTTAATCAGTGAGGCACCTATCTCAGCGATCTGTCTATTTCGTTCATCCATAGTTG
CCTGACTCCCCGTCGTGTAGATAACTACGATACGGGAGGGCTTACCATCTGGCCCCAGTGCTGCAATGAT
ACCGCGAGAACCACGCTCACCGGCTCCAGATTTATCAGCAATAAACCAGCCAGCCGGAAGGGCCGAGCGC
AGAAGTGGTCCTGCAACTTTATCCGCCTCCATCCAGTCTATTAATTGTTGCCGGGAAGCTAGAGTAAGTA
GTTCGCCAGTTAATAGTTTGCGCAACGTTGTTGCCATTGCTACAGGCATCGTGGTGTCACGCTCGTCGTT
TGGTATGGCTTCATTCAGCTCCGGTTCCCAACGATCAAGGCGAGTTACATGATCCCCCATGTTGTGCAAA
AAAGCGGTTAGCTCCTTCGGTCCTCCGATCGTTGTCAGAAGTAAGTTGGCCGCAGTGTTATCACTCATGG
TTATGGCAGCACTGCATAATTCTCTTACTGTCATGCCATCCGTAAGATGCTTTTCTGTGACTGGTGAGTA
CTCAACCAAGTCATTCTGAGAATAGTGTATGCGGCGACCGAGTTGCTCTTGCCCGGCGTCAATACGGGAT
AATACCGCGCCACATAGCAGAACTTTAAAAGTGCTCATCATTGGAAAACGTTCTTCGGGGCGAAAACTCT
CAAGGATCTTACCGCTGTTGAGATCCAGTTCGATGTAACCCACTCGTGCACCCAACTGATCTTCAGCATC
TTTTACTTTCACCAGCGTTTCTGGGTGAGCAAAAACAGGAAGGCAAAATGCCGCAAAAAAGGGAATAAGG
GCGACACGGAAATGTTGAATACTCATACTCTTCCTTTTTCAATATTATTGAAGCATTTATCAGGGTTATT
GTCTCATGAGCGGATACATATTTGAATGTAGCTCCGAATTTCTCGAGGGCTTGTCGACGACGGCGGTCTC
CGTCGTCAGGATCATGAATTCGACCCGCCTGCCACCATGACCGAGTACAAGCCCACGGTGCGCCTCGCCA
CCCGCGACGACGTCCCCCGGGCCGTACGCACCCTCGCCGCCGCGTTCGCCGACTACCCCGCCACGCGCCA
CACCGTCGACCCGGACCGCCACATCGAGCGGGTCACCGAGCTGCAAGAACTCTTCCTCACGCGCGTCGGG
CTCGACATCGGCAAGGTGTGGGTCGCGGACGACGGCGCCGCGGTGGCGGTCTGGACCACGCCGGAGAGCG
TCGAAGCGGGGGCGGTGTTCGCCGAGATCGGCCCGCGCATGGCCGAGTTGAGCGGTTCCCGGCTGGCCGC
GCAGCAACAGATGGAAGGCCTCCTGGCGCCGCACCGGCCCAAGGAGCCCGCGTGGTTCCTGGCCACCGTC
GGCGTCTCGCCCGACCACCAGGGCAAGGGTCTGGGCAGCGCCGTCGTGCTCCCCGGAGTGGAGGCGGCCG
AGCGCGCCGGGGTGCCCGCCTTCCTGGAGACATCCGCGCCCCGCAACCTCCCCTTCTACGAGCGGCTCGG
CTTCACCGTCACCGCCGACGTCGAGGTGCCCGAAGGACCGCGCACCTGGTGCATGACCCGCAAGCCCGGT
GCCTGATACGCGTGAATTCACTCCTCAGGTGCAGGCTGCCTATCAGAAGGTGGTGGCTGGTGTGGCCAAT
GCCCTGGCTCACAAATACCACTGAGATCTTTTTCCCTCTGCCAAAAATTATGGGGACATCATGAAGCCCC
TTGAGCATCTGACTTCTGGCTAATAAAGGAAATTTATTTTCATTGCAATAGTGTGTTGGAATTTTTTGTG
TCTCTCACTCGGAAGGACATATGGGAGGGCAAATCATTTAAAACATCAGAATGAGTATTTGGTTTAGAGT
TTGGCAACATATGCCCATATGCTGGCTGCCATGAACAAAGGTTGGCTATAAAGAGGTCATCAGTATATGA
AACAGCCCCCTGCTGTCCATTCCTTATTCCATAGAAAAGCCTTGACTTGAGGTTAGATTTTTTTTATATT
TTGTTTTGTGTTATTTTTTTCTTTAACATCCCTAAAATTTTCCTTACATGTTTTACTAGCCAGATTTTTC
CTCCTCTCCTGACTACTCCCAGTCATAGCTGTCCCTCTTCTCTTATGGAGATCCCTCGACCTGCAGCCCA
AGCTTGAATTCTCTAGAATTACCCTGTTATCCCTATGCTTGGTTTACCGAGCTCTTATTGGTTTTCAAAC
TTCATTGACTGTGCCCAACGCGCCTGGGAGCTCACGGGGACAGCCCCCCCCCAAAGCCCCCAGGGATGTA
ATTACGTCCCTCCCCCGCTAGGGGGCAGCAGCGAGCCGCCCGGGGCTCCGCTCCGGTCCGGCGCTCCCCC
CGCATCCCCGAGCCGGCAGCGTGCGGGGACAGCCCGGGCACGGGGAAGGTGGCACGGGATCGCTTTCCTC
TGAACGCTTCTCGCTGCTCTTTGAGCCTGCAGACACCTGGGGGGATACGGGGAAAAAGCTAGGCTGAAAG
ACCGGTTCTTAGAATGACACGCGCCTGGGAGCTCACGGGGACAGCCCCCCCCCAAAGCCCCCAGGGATGT
AATTACGTCCCTCCCCCGCTAGGGGGCAGCAGCGAGCCGCCCGGGGCTCCGCTCCGGTCCGGCGCTCCCC
CCGCATCCCCGAGCCGGCAGCGTGCGGGGACAGCCCGGGCACGGGGAAGGTGGCACGGGATCGCTTTCCT
CTGAACGCTTCTCGCTGCTCTTTGAGCCTGCAGACACCTGGGGGGATACGGGGAAAAAGCTAACTTCTGA
GACGACAACTTTGTATAGAAAAGTTGGCTCCGAATTCGCCCTTGACAGCAGAGATCCAGTTTGGTTAATT
AATTGGCTCCGGTGCCCGTCAGTGGGCAGAGCGCACATCGCCCACAGTCCCCGAGAAGTTGTGGGGAGGG
GTCGGCAATTGAACCGGTGCCTAGAGAAGGTGGCGCGGGGTAAACTGGGAAAGTGATGTCGTGTACTGGC
TCCGCCTTTTTCCCGAGGGTGGGGGAGAACCGTATATAAGTGCAGTAGTCGCCGTGAACGTTCTTTTTCG
CAACGGGTTTGCCGCCAGAACACAGGTAAGTGCCGTGTGTGGTTCCCGCGGGCCTGGCCTCTTTACGGGT
TATGGCCCTTGCGTGCCTTGAATTACTTCCACCTGGCTGCAGTACGTGATTCTTGATCCCGAGCTTCGGG
TTGGAAGTGGGTGGGAGAGTTCGAGGCCTTGCGCTTAAGGAGCCCCTTCGCCTCGTGCTTGAGTTGAGGC
CTGGCCTGGGCGCTGGGGCCGCCGCGTGCGAATCTGGTGGCACCTTCGCGCCTGTCTCGCTGCTTTCGAT
AAGTCTCTAGCCATTTAAAATTTTTGATGACCTGCTGCGACGCTTTTTTTCTGGCAAGATAGTCTTGTAA
ATGCGGGCCAAGATCTGCACACTGGTATTTCGGTTTTTGGGGCCGCGGGCGGCGACGGGGCCCGTGCGTC
CCAGCGCACATGTTCGGCGAGGCGGGGCCTGCGAGCGCGGCCACCGAGAATCGGACGGGGGTAGTCTCAA
GCTGGCCGGCCTGCTCTGGTGCCTGGCCTCGCGCCGCCGTGTATCGCCCCGCCCTGGGCGGCAAGGCTGG
CCCGGTCGGCACCAGTTGCGTGAGCGGAAAGATGGCCGCTTCCCGGCCCTGCTGCAGGGAGCTCAAAATG
GAGGACGCGGCGCTCGGGAGAGCGGGCGGGTGAGTCACCCACACAAAGGAAAAGGGCCTTTCCGTCCTCA
GCCGTCGCTTCATGTGACTCCACGGAGTACCGGGCGCCGTCCAGGCACCTCGATTAGTTCTCGAGCTTTT
GGAGTACGTCGTCTTTAGGTTGGGGGGAGGGGTTTTATGCGATGGAGTTTCCCCACACTGAGTGGGTGGA
GACTGAAGTTAGGCCAGCTTGGCACTTGATGTAATTCTCCTTGGAATTTGCCCTTTTTGAGTTTGGATCT
TGGTTCATTCTCAAGCCTCAGACAGTGGTTCAAAGTTTTTTTCTTCCATTTCAGGTGTCGTGAGAAGGGC
GAATTCGACCCAAGTTTGTACAAAAAAGCAGGCTGGATCCAGGTGCCACCATGGTGAGCGAGCTGATTAA
GGAGAACATGCACATGAAGCTGTACATGGAGGGCACCGTGAACAACCACCACTTCAAGTGCACATCCGAG
GGCGAAGGCAAGCCCTACGAGGGCACCCAGACCATGAGAATCAAGGCGGTCGAGGGCGGCCCTCTCCCCT
TCGCCTTCGACATCCTGGCTACCAGCTTCATGTACGGCAGCAAAACCTTCATCAACCACACCCAGGGCAT
CCCCGACTTCTTTAAGCAGTCCTTCCCCGAGGGCTTCACATGGGAGAGAGTCACCACATACGAAGATGGG
GGCGTGCTGACCGCTACCCAGGACACCAGCCTCCAGGACGGCTGCCTCATCTACAACGTCAAGATCAGAG
GGGTGAACTTCCCATCCAACGGCCCTGTGATGCAGAAGAAAACACTCGGCTGGGAGGCCTCCACCGAGAC
ACTGTACCCCGCTGACGGCGGCCTGGAAGGCAGAGCCGACATGGCCCTGAAGCTCGTGGGCGGGGGCCAC
CTGATCTGCAACCTTAAGACCACATACAGATCCAAGAAACCCGCTAAGAACCTCAAGATGCCCGGCGTCT
ACTATGTGGACAGGAGACTGGAAAGAATCAAGGAGGCCGACAAAGAGACATACGTCGAGCAGCACGAGGT
GGCTGTGGCCAGATACTGCGACCTCCCTAGCAAACTGGGGCACAAACTTAATTGAGAATTCTACCACCCA
GCTTTCTTGTACAAAGTGGTACGTCTCAAGACCAGAGGTCTCTGCTTCGGATCAGAGACTCATTTGAGAC
GATGATGAGACTCATTTGAGACGATGATGAGACTCATTTGAGACGATGATGAGACTCATTTGAGACGATG
ATGCAACCAGAAGAGACCTGTGCTTCACTCCTCAGGTGCAGGCTGCCTATCAGAAGGTGGTGGCTGGTGT
GGCCAATGCCCTGGCTCACAAATACCACTGAGATCTTTTTCCCTCTGCCAAAAATTATGGGGACATCATG
AAGCCCCTTGAGCATCTGACTTCTGGCTAATAAAGGAAATTTATTTTCATTGCAATAGTGTGTTGGAATT
TTTTGTGTCTCTCACTCGGAAGGACATATGGGAGGGCAAATCATTTAAAACATCAGAATGAGTATTTGGT
TTAGAGTTTGGCAACATATGCCCATATGCTGGCTGCCATGAACAAAGGTTGGCTATAAAGAGGTCATCAG
TATATGAAACAGCCCCCTGCTGTCCATTCCTTATTCCATAGAAAAGCCTTGACTTGAGGTTAGATTTTTT
TTATATTTTGTTTTGTGTTATTTTTTTCTTTAACATCCCTAAAATTTTCCTTACATGTTTTACTAGCCAG
ATTTTTCCTCCTCTCCTGACTACTCCCAGTCATAGCTGTCCCTCTTCTCTTATGGAGATCCCGAGCGGTG
CGTTTTTATGCTTGTAGTATTGTATAATGTTTTTAAGATCCAAGCTTCTGACCTCTTCTCTTCCTCCCAC
AGGGCCTCGAGACAATTGCATCGATGGTACCAGTGAAAGTCTGCAATGAATTCGAGTTGGCGCGCCTGTC
ATTCTAAATCTCTCTTTCAGCCTAAAGCTTTTTCCCCGTATCCCCCCAGGTGTCTGCAGGCTCAAAGAGC
AGCGAGAAGCGTTCAGAGGAAAGCGATCCCGTGCCACCTTCCCCGTGCCCGGGCTGTCCCCGCACGCTGC
CGGCTCGGGGATGCGGGGGGAGCGCCGGACCGGAGCGGAGCCCCGGGCGGCTCGCTGCTGCCCCCTAGCG
GGGGAGGGACGTAATTACATCCCTGGGGGCTTTGGGAGGGGGCTGTCCCCGTGAGCTCCCAGGCGCGCCT
GTCATTCTAAATCTCTCTTTCAGCCTAAAGCTTTTTCCCCGTATCCCCCCAGGTGTCTGCAGGCTCAAAG
AGCAGCGAGAAGCGTTCAGAGGAAAGCGATCCCGTGCCACCTTCCCCGTGCCCGGGCTGTCCCCGCACGC
TGCCGGCTCGGGGATGCGGGGGGAGCGCCGGACCGGAGCGGAGCCCCGGGCGGCTCGCTGCTGCCCCCTA
GCGGGGGAGGGACGTAATTACATCCCTGGGGGCTTTGGGGGGGGGCTGTCCCCGTGAGCTCCCAGGCGCG
CCAACTCGGTACCGTATCGATGTCGACGTTAACGCTAGTGATATCAACTTTGTATAGAAAAGTTGGCTCC
GAATTCGCCCTTGACAGCAGAGATCCAGTTTGGTTAATTAATTGGCTCCGGTGCCCGTCAGTGGGCAGAG
CGCACATCGCCCACAGTCCCCGAGAAGTTGTGGGGAGGGGTCGGCAATTGAACCGGTGCCTAGAGAAGGT
GGCGCGGGGTAAACTGGGAAAGTGATGTCGTGTACTGGCTCCGCCTTTTTCCCGAGGGTGGGGGAGAACC
GTATATAAGTGCAGTAGTCGCCGTGAACGTTCTTTTTCGCAACGGGTTTGCCGCCAGAACACAGGTAAGT
GCCGTGTGTGGTTCCCGCGGGCCTGGCCTCTTTACGGGTTATGGCCCTTGCGTGCCTTGAATTACTTCCA
CCTGGCTGCAGTACGTGATTCTTGATCCCGAGCTTCGGGTTGGAAGTGGGTGGGAGAGTTCGAGGCCTTG
CGCTTAAGGAGCCCCTTCGCCTCGTGCTTGAGTTGAGGCCTGGCCTGGGCGCTGGGGCCGCCGCGTGCGA
ATCTGGTGGCACCTTCGCGCCTGTCTCGCTGCTTTCGATAAGTCTCTAGCCATTTAAAATTTTTGATGAC
CTGCTGCGACGCTTTTTTTCTGGCAAGATAGTCTTGTAAATGCGGGCCAAGATCTGCACACTGGTATTTC
GGTTTTTGGGGCCGCGGGCGGCGACGGGGCCCGTGCGTCCCAGCGCACATGTTCGGCGAGGCGGGGCCTG
CGAGCGCGGCCACCGAGAATCGGACGGGGGTAGTCTCAAGCTGGCCGGCCTGCTCTGGTGCCTGGCCTCG
CGCCGCCGTGTATCGCCCCGCCCTGGGCGGCAAGGCTGGCCCGGTCGGCACCAGTTGCGTGAGCGGAAAG
ATGGCCGCTTCCCGGCCCTGCTGCAGGGAGCTCAAAATGGAGGACGCGGCGCTCGGGAGAGCGGGCGGGT
GAGTCACCCACACAAAGGAAAAGGGCCTTTCCGTCCTCAGCCGTCGCTTCATGTGACTCCACGGAGTACC
GGGCGCCGTCCAGGCACCTCGATTAGTTCTCGAGCTTTTGGAGTACGTCGTCTTTAGGTTGGGGGGAGGG
GTTTTATGCGATGGAGTTTCCCCACACTGAGTGGGTGGAGACTGAAGTTAGGCCAGCTTGGCACTTGATG
TAATTCTCCTTGGAATTTGCCCTTTTTGAGTTTGGATCTTGGTTCATTCTCAAGCCTCAGACAGTGGTTC
AAAGTTTTTTTCTTCCATTTCAGGTGTCGTGAGAAGGGCGAATTCGACCCAAGTTTGTACAAAAAAGCAG
GCTCGCCACCATGGTGAGCAAGGGCGAGGAGCTGTTCACCGGGGTGGTGCCCATCCTGGTCGAGCTGGAC
GGCGACGTAAACGGCCACAAGTTCAGCGTGAGGGGCGAGGGCGAGGGCGATGCCACCAACGGCAAGCTGA
CCCTGAAGTTCATCTGCACCACCGGCAAGCTGCCCGTGCCCTGGCCCACCCTCGTGACCACCCTGAGCCA
CGGCGTGCAGTGCTTCGCCCGCTACCCCGACCACATGAAGCAGCACGACTTCTTCAAGTCCGCCATGCCC
GAAGGCTACGTCCAGGAGCGCACCATCTTCTTCAAGGACGACGGCACCTACAAGACCCGCGCCGAGGTGA
AGTTCGAGGGCGACACCCTAGTGAACCGCATCGAGCTGAAGGGCGTCGACTTCAAGGAGGACGGCAACAT
CCTGGGGCACAAGCTGGAGTACAACTTCAACAGCCACAACATCTATATCATGGCCGTCAAGCAGAAGAAC
GGCATCAAGGTGAACTTCAAGATCCGCCACAACGTGGAGGACGGCAGCGTGCAGCTCGCCGACCACTACC
AGCAGAACACCCCCATCGGCGACGGCCCCGTGCTGCTGCCCGACAGCCACTACCTGAGCACCCAGTCCGT
GCTGAGCAAAGACCCCAACGAGAAGCGCGATCACATGGTCCTGCTGGAGTTCCGCACCGCCGCCGGGATC
ACTCTCGGCATGGACGAGCTGTACAAGTAATACCACCCAGCTTTCTTGTACAAAGTGGTACGCGTGAATT
CACTCCTCAGGTGCAGGCTGCCTATCAGAAGGTGGTGGCTGGTGTGGCCAATGCCCTGGCTCACAAATAC
CACTGAGATCTTTTTCCCTCTGCCAAAAATTATGGGGACATCATGAAGCCCCTTGAGCATCTGACTTCTG
GCTAATAAAGGAAATTTATTTTCATTGCAATAGTGTGTTGGAATTTTTTGTGTCTCTCACTCGGAAGGAC
ATATGGGAGGGCAAATCATTTAAAACATCAGAATGAGTATTTGGTTTAGAGTTTGGCAACATATGCCCAT
ATGCTGGCTGCCATGAACAAAGGTTGGCTATAAAGAGGTCATCAGTATATGAAACAGCCCCCTGCTGTCC
ATTCCTTATTCCATAGAAAAGCCTTGACTTGAGGTTAGATTTTTTTTATATTTTGTTTTGTGTTATTTTT
TTCTTTAACATCCCTAAAATTTTCCTTACATGTTTTACTAGCCAGATTTTTCCTCCTCTCCTGACTACTC
CCAGTCATAGCTGTCCCTCTTCTCTTATGGAGATCCCTCGACCTGCAGCCCAAGCTTGGCGTAATCATGG
TCATAGCTGTTTCCTGTGTGAAATTGTTATCCGCTCACAATTCCACACAACATACGAGCCGGAAGCATAA
AGTGTAAAGCCTGGGGTGCCTAATGAGTGAGCTAACTCACATTAATTGCGTTGCGCTCACTGCCCGCTTT
CCAGTCGGGAAACCTGTCGTGCCAGCGGATCGACAGTACTAAGCTTGGTCTAATACCCAATCTCTCGTCT
TATCCAGATGTTTTATACGCCTCTGGCCCGTGTCTCAAAATCTCTGATGTTACATTGCACAAGATAAAAT
AATATCATCATGAACAATAAAACTGTCTGCTTACATAAACAGTAATACAAGGGGTGTTATGAGCCATATT
CAACGGGAAACGTCGAGGCCGCGATTAAATTCCAACATGGATGCTGATTTATATGGGTATAAATGGGCTC
GCGATAATGTCGGGCAATCAGGTGCGACAATCTATCGCTTGTATGGGAAGCCCGATGCGCCAGAGTTGTT
TCTGAAACATGGCAAAGGTAGCGTTGCCAATGATGTTACAGATGAGATGGTCAGACTAAACTGGCTGACG
GAATTTATGCCTCTTCCGACCATCAAGCATTTTATCCGTACTCCTGATGATGCATGGTTACTCACCACTG
CGATCCCCGGAAAAACAGCATTCCAGGTATTAGAAGAATATCCTGATTCAGGTGAAAATATTGTTGATGC
GCTGGCAGTGTTCCTGCGCCGGTTGCATTCGATTCCTGTTTGTAATTGTCCTTTTAACAGCGATCGCGTA
TTTCGTCTCGCTCAGGCGCAATCACGAATGAATAACGGTTTGGTTGATGCGAGTGATTTTGATGACGAGC
GTAATGGCTGGCCTGTTGAACAAGTCTGGAAAGAAATGCATAAACTTTTGCCATTCTCACCGGATTCAGT
CGTCACTCATGGTGATTTCTCACTTGATAACCTTATTTTTGACGAGGGGAAATTAATAGGTTGTATTGAT
GTTGGACGAGTCGGAATCGCAGACCGATACCAGGATCTTGCCATCCTATGGAACTGCCTCGGTGAGTTTT
CTCCTTCATTACAGAAACGGCTTTTTCAAAAATATGGTATTGATAATCCTGATATGAATAAATTGCAGTT
TCATTTGATGCTCGATGAGTTTTTCTAATCAGAATTGGTTAATTGGTTGTAACACTGGCAGAGCATTACG
CTGACTTGACGGGACGGCGCAAGCTCATGACCAAAATCCCTTAACGTGAGTTACGCGTCGTTCCACTGAG
CGTCAGAGGTATCACTAGTATTACAGAGGTAAGTTATAACAGTCGCCTAACCC
