>Addgene plasmid #103230 | LSB-hsa-miR-136-3p | depositor partial sequence | sequence record 195510 | hsa-miR-136-3p target
AGACTCATTTGAGACGATGATG
