>Addgene plasmid #103230 | LSB-hsa-miR-136-3p | addgene partial sequence | sequence record 269434 | mKate2-F 5'-ACCCGCTAAGAACCTCAAGA-3'
CAAGGAGGCCGACAAAGAGACATACGTCGAGCAGCACGAGGTGGCTGTGGCCAGATACTGCGACCTCCCT
AGCAAACTGGGGCACAAACTTAATTGAGAATTCTACCACCCAGCTTTCTTGTACAAAGTGGTACGTCTCA
AGACCAGAGGTCTCTGCTTCGGATCAGAGACTCATTTGAGACGATGATGAGACTCATTTGAGACGATGAT
GAGACTCATTTGAGACGATGATGAGACTCATTTGAGACGATGATGCAACCAGAAGAGACCTGTGCTTCAC
TCCTCAGGTGCAGGCTGCCTATCAGAAGGTGGTGGCTGGTGTGGCCAATGCCCTGGCTCACAAATACCAC
TGAGATCTTTTTCCCTCTGCCAAAAATTATGGGGACATCATGAAGCCCCTTGAGCATCTGACTTCTGGCT
AATAAAGGAAATTTATTTTCATTGCAATAGTGTGTTGGAATTTTTTGTGTCTCTCACTCGGAAGGACATA
TGGGAGGGCAAATCATTTAAAACATCAGAATGAGTATTTGGTTTAGAGTTTGGCAACATATGCCCATATG
CTGGCTGCCATGAACAAAGGTTGGCTATAAAGAGGTCATCAGTATATG
